Addgene plasmid #57144: mPA-GFP-MannII-N-10
Purpose: Localization: Mannosidase/Golgi, Excitation: 400 / 504, Emission: 515 / 517
Depositing lab: Michael Davidson. Depositing organization: Florida State University, Tallahassee.
Backbone
  Vector backbone: mPA-GFP-N1
  Backbone size w/o insert (bp): 4750
  Vector type: Mammalian Expression
  Selectable markers: Neomycin (select with G418)
Growth in bacteria
  Bacterial resistance: Kanamycin, 50 μg/mL
  Growth temperature: 37°C
  Growth strain: DH5alpha
  Copy number: High Copy
Gene/Insert
  Gene/Insert name: MannII (alt name: NM_008549.2)
  Species: M. musculus (mouse)
  Mutation: aa 1-112 of MannII
  Promoter: CMV
  Tag / fusion protein: mPA-GFP (C terminal on backbone)
  Cloning method: Unknown
  Sequencing primers: 5′ CMV-F; 3′ SV40pA-R
Terms and licenses: Academic/Nonprofit Terms; Industry Terms
Depositor comments: . Excitation = 400 / 504; Emission = 515 / 517
How to cite: mPA-GFP-MannII-N-10 was a gift from Michael Davidson (Addgene plasmid # 57144 ; http://n2t.net/addgene:57144 ; RRID:Addgene_57144)
