[The description below was written by a language model from this plasmid's Addgene catalogue record and pLannotate feature annotations shown in this document.]
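Description:
mPA-GFP-MannII-N-10 is a mammalian expression plasmid built on the mPA-GFP-N1 backbone, an N1-style vector in which the insert is cloned upstream of the fluorescent protein so that the tag ends up at the C terminus of the fusion. It replicates in E. coli at high copy from a ColE1/pUC-type origin and also carries an f1 phage origin. A single NeoR/KanR (Tn5 aminoglycoside phosphotransferase) gene serves both hosts. A bacterial bla-type promoter drives it for kanamycin selection in bacteria. The adjacent SV40 enhancer/early promoter drives it in mammalian cells for G418 selection of stable lines, and the cassette ends in an HSV TK polyadenylation signal. The short ble, bGH poly(A) and SV40 large T antigen fragments in the feature table look like partial matches to backbone sequence rather than functional elements.

The payload is driven by the human CMV immediate early enhancer and promoter and terminated by the SV40 poly(A) signal. It encodes amino acids 1–112 of mouse alpha-mannosidase II (Man2a1), a Golgi enzyme of N-glycan maturation, fused in frame to monomeric photoactivatable GFP (mPA-GFP), an Aequorea victoria derivative. The record gives the localization as mannosidase/Golgi, so this N-terminal fragment evidently acts as a Golgi-targeting sequence and does not supply enzymatic activity. The paired excitation and emission values (400/504 and 515/517 nm) are consistent with the protein's states before and after photoactivation. The construct is suited to marking the Golgi apparatus in transfected mammalian cells. Selectively photoactivating a subset of the labelled pool allows Golgi membrane dynamics and protein trafficking to be followed by live-cell imaging.
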