Features (pLannotate 1.2.2; 15 found; start..end, strand, type, name):
      1..304     +  enhancer       CMV enhancer: human cytomegalovirus immediate early enhancer
    305..508     +  promoter       CMV promoter: human cytomegalovirus (CMV) immediate early promoter
    543..896     +  CDS            Man2a1 (fragment): MA2A1_MOUSE - Also known as Mana2. Experimental evidence at protein level: Swiss-Prot protein existence level 1. Catalyzes the first committed step in the biosynthesis of complex N-glycans. It controls conversion of high mannose to complex N- glycans; the final hydrolytic step in the N-glycan maturation pathway. From Mus musculus (Mouse).
    909..1625    +  CDS            mPA-GFP: mPA-GFP is a fluorescent protein published in 2002, derived from Aequorea victoria. It is reported to be a monomer.
   1645..1728    +  CDS            large T antigen (fragment): large T antigen from SV40 (simian virus 40)
   1751..1872    +  polyA_signal   SV40 poly(A) signal: SV40 polyadenylation signal
   1906..2334    -  rep_origin     f1 ori (sequence partly withheld): f1 bacteriophage origin of replication; arrow indicates direction of (+) strand synthesis
   2361..2465    +  promoter       AmpR promoter: bla
   2467..2824    +  promoter       SV40 promoter: SV40 enhancer and early promoter
   2859..3653    +  CDS            NeoR/KanR: aminoglycoside phosphotransferase from Tn5; aph(3')-II (or nptII); confers resistance to neomycin, kanamycin, and G418 (Geneticin®)
   3674..3826    +  CDS            ble (fragment): BLE_KLEPN - Experimental evidence at protein level: Swiss-Prot protein existence level 1. Binding protein with a strong affinity to the bleomycin family of antibiotics. Binds to CL990; an antimitotic-antibiotic compound. From Klebsiella pneumoniae.
   3885..3932    +  polyA_signal   HSV TK poly(A) signal: herpes simplex virus thymidine kinase polyadenylation signal (Cole and Stacy, 1985)
   4023..4039    -  polyA_signal   bGH poly(A) signal (fragment): bovine growth hormone polyadenylation signal
   4261..4849    +  rep_origin     ori: high-copy-number ColE1/pMB1/pBR322/pUC origin of replication
   4964..5023    +  enhancer       CMV enhancer (fragment): human cytomegalovirus immediate early enhancer
>Addgene plasmid #57144 | mPA-GFP-MannII-N-10 | addgene full sequence | sequence record 197139 | Addgene NGS Result
CGTTACATAACTTACGGTAAATGGCCCGCCTGGCTGACCGCCCAACGACCCCCGCCCATTGACGTCAATA
ATGACGTATGTTCCCATAGTAACGCCAATAGGGACTTTCCATTGACGTCAATGGGTGGAGTATTTACGGT
AAACTGCCCACTTGGCAGTACATCAAGTGTATCATATGCCAAGTACGCCCCCTATTGACGTCAATGACGG
TAAATGGCCCGCCTGGCATTATGCCCAGTACATGACCTTATGGGACTTTCCTACTTGGCAGTACATCTAC
GTATTAGTCATCGCTATTACCATGGTGATGCGGTTTTGGCAGTACATCAATGGGCGTGGATAGCGGTTTG
ACTCACGGGGATTTCCAAGTCTCCACCCCATTGACGTCAATGGGAGTTTGTTTTGGCACCAAAATCAACG
GGACTTTCCAAAATGTCGTAACAACTCCGCCCCATTGACGCAAATGGGCGGTAGGCGTGTACGGTGGGAG
GTCTATATAAGCAGAGCTGGTTTAGTGAACCGTCAGATCCGCTAGCGCCACCATGAAGTTAAGTCGCCAG
TTCACCGTGTTTGGCAGCGCGATCTTCTGCGTCGTAATCTTCTCACTCTACCTGATGCTGGACAGGGGTC
ACTTGGACTACCCTCGGGGCCCGCGCCAGGAGGGCTCCTTTCCGCAGGGCCAGCTTTCAATATTGCAAGA
AAAGATTGACCATTTGGAGCGTTTGCTCGCTGAGAACAACGAGATCATCTCAAATATCAGAGACTCAGTC
ATCAACCTGAGCGAGTCTGTGGAGGACGGCCCGCGGGGGTCACCAGGCAACGCCAGCCAAGGCTCCATCC
ACCTCCACTCGCCACAGTTGGCCCTGCAGGCTGACCCCAGCTCCGGATCGGATCCACCGGTCGCCACCAT
GGTGAGCAAGGGCGAGGAGCTGTTCACCGGGGTGGTGCCCATCCTGGTCGAGCTGGACGGCGACGTAAAC
GGCCACAAGTTCAGCGTGTCCGGCGAGGGCGAGGGCGATGCCACCTACGGCAAGCTGACCCTGAAGTTCA
TCTGCACCACCGGCAAGCTGCCCGTGCCCTGGCCCACCCTCGTGACCACCTTCAGCTACGGCGTGCAGTG
CTTCAGCCGCTACCCCGACCACATGAAGCAGCACGACTTCTTCAAGTCCGCCATGCCCGAAGGCTACGTC
CAGGAGCGCACCATCTTCTTCAAGGACGACGGCAACTACAAGACCCGCGCCGAGGTGAAGTTCGAGGGCG
ACACCCTGGTGAACCGCATCGAGCTGAAGGGCATCGACTTCAAGGAGGACGGCAACATCCTGGGGCACAA
GCTGGAGTACAACTACAACAGCCACAACGTCTATATCATGGCCGACAAGCAGAAGAACGGCATCAAGGCC
AACTTCAAGATCCGCCACAACATCGAGGACGGCAGCGTGCAGCTCGCCGACCACTACCAGCAGAACACCC
CCATCGGCGACGGCCCCGTGCTGCTGCCCGACAACCACTACCTGAGCCACCAGTCCAAGCTGAGCAAAGA
CCCCAACGAGAAGCGCGATCACATGGTCCTGCTGGAGTTCGTGACCGCCGCCGGGATCACTCTCGGCATG
GACGAGCTGTACAAGTAAAGCGGCCGCGACTCTAGATCATAATCAGCCATACCACATTTGTAGAGGTTTT
ACTTGCTTTAAAAAACCTCCCACACCTCCCCCTGAACCTGAAACATAAAATGAATGCAATTGTTGTTGTT
AACTTGTTTATTGCAGCTTATAATGGTTACAAATAAAGCAATAGCATCACAAATTTCACAAATAAAGCAT
TTTTTTCACTGCATTCTAGTTGTGGTTTGTCCAAACTCATCAATGTATCTTAAGGCGTAAATTGTAAGCG
TTAATATTTTGTTAAAATTCGCGTTAAATTTTTGTTAAATCAGCTCATTTTTTAACCAATAGGCCGAAAT
CGGCAAAATCCCTTATAAATCAAAAGAATAGACCGAGATAGGGT
[37 nt withheld, positions 2005-2041]
AAAGAACGTGGACTCCAACGTCAAAGG
[49 nt withheld, positions 2069-2117]
T
[91 nt withheld, positions 2119-2209]
G
[124 nt withheld, positions 2211-2334]
CAGGTGGCACTTTTCGGGGAAATGTGCGCGGAACCCCTATTTGTTTATTTTTCTAAATACATTCAAATAT
GTATCCGCTCATGAGACAATAACCCTGATAAATGCTTCAATAATATTGAAAAAGGAAGAGTCCTGAGGCG
GAAAGAACCAGCTGTGGAATGTGTGTCAGTTAGGGTGTGGAAAGTCCCCAGGCTCCCCAGCAGGCAGAAG
TATGCAAAGCATGCATCTCAATTAGTCAGCAACCAGGTGTGGAAAGTCCCCAGGCTCCCCAGCAGGCAGA
AGTATGCAAAGCATGCATCTCAATTAGTCAGCAACCATAGTCCCGCCCCTAACTCCGCCCATCCCGCCCC
TAACTCCGCCCAGTTCCGCCCATTCTCCGCCCCATGGCTGACTAATTTTTTTTATTTATGCAGAGGCCGA
GGCCGCCTCGGCCTCTGAGCTATTCCAGAAGTAGTGAGGAGGCTTTTTTGGAGGCCTAGGCTTTTGCAAA
GATCGATCAAGAGACAGGATGAGGATCGTTTCGCATGATTGAACAAGATGGATTGCACGCAGGTTCTCCG
GCCGCTTGGGTGGAGAGGCTATTCGGCTATGACTGGGCACAACAGACAATCGGCTGCTCTGATGCCGCCG
TGTTCCGGCTGTCAGCGCAGGGGCGCCCGGTTCTTTTTGTCAAGACCGACCTGTCCGGTGCCCTGAATGA
ACTGCAAGACGAGGCAGCGCGGCTATCGTGGCTGGCCACGACGGGCGTTCCTTGCGCAGCTGTGCTCGAC
GTTGTCACTGAAGCGGGAAGGGACTGGCTGCTATTGGGCGAAGTGCCGGGGCAGGATCTCCTGTCATCTC
ACCTTGCTCCTGCCGAGAAAGTATCCATCATGGCTGATGCAATGCGGCGGCTGCATACGCTTGATCCGGC
TACCTGCCCATTCGACCACCAAGCGAAACATCGCATCGAGCGAGCACGTACTCGGATGGAAGCCGGTCTT
GTCGATCAGGATGATCTGGACGAAGAGCATCAGGGGCTCGCGCCAGCCGAACTGTTCGCCAGGCTCAAGG
CGAGCATGCCCGACGGCGAGGATCTCGTCGTGACCCATGGCGATGCCTGCTTGCCGAATATCATGGTGGA
AAATGGCCGCTTTTCTGGATTCATCGACTGTGGCCGGCTGGGTGTGGCGGACCGCTATCAGGACATAGCG
TTGGCTACCCGTGATATTGCTGAAGAGCTTGGCGGCGAATGGGCTGACCGCTTCCTCGTGCTTTACGGTA
TCGCCGCTCCCGATTCGCAGCGCATCGCCTTCTATCGCCTTCTTGACGAGTTCTTCTGAGCGGGACTCTG
GGGTTCGAAATGACCGACCAAGCGACGCCCAACCTGCCATCACGAGATTTCGATTCCACCGCCGCCTTCT
ATGAAAGGTTGGGCTTCGGAATCGTTTTCCGGGACGCCGGCTGGATGATCCTCCAGCGCGGGGATCTCAT
GCTGGAGTTCTTCGCCCACCCTAGGGGGAGGCTAACTGAAACACGGAAGGAGACAATACCGGAAGGAACC
CGCGCTATGACGGCAATAAAAAGACAGAATAAAACGCACGGTGTTGGGTCGTTTGTTCATAAACGCGGGG
TTCGGTCCCAGGGCTGGCACTCTGTCGATACCCCACCGAGACCCCATTGGGGCCAATACGCCCGCGTTTC
TTCCTTTTCCCCACCCCACCCCCCAAGTTCGGGTGAAGGCCCAGGGCTCGCAGCCAACGTCGGGGCGGCA
GGCCCTGCCATAGCCTCAGGTTACTCATATATACTTTAGATTGATTTAAAACTTCATTTTTAATTTAAAA
GGATCTAGGTGAAGATCCTTTTTGATAATCTCATGACCAAAATCCCTTAACGTGAGTTTTCGTTCCACTG
AGCGTCAGACCCCGTAGAAAAGATCAAAGGATCTTCTTGAGATCCTTTTTTTCTGCGCGTAATCTGCTGC
TTGCAAACAAAAAAACCACCGCTACCAGCGGTGGTTTGTTTGCCGGATCAAGAGCTACCAACTCTTTTTC
CGAAGGTAACTGGCTTCAGCAGAGCGCAGATACCAAATACTGTTCTTCTAGTGTAGCCGTAGTTAGGCCA
CCACTTCAAGAACTCTGTAGCACCGCCTACATACCTCGCTCTGCTAATCCTGTTACCAGTGGCTGCTGCC
AGTGGCGATAAGTCGTGTCTTACCGGGTTGGACTCAAGACGATAGTTACCGGATAAGGCGCAGCGGTCGG
GCTGAACGGGGGGTTCGTGCACACAGCCCAGCTTGGAGCGAACGACCTACACCGAACTGAGATACCTACA
GCGTGAGCTATGAGAAAGCGCCACGCTTCCCGAAGGGAGAAAGGCGGACAGGTATCCGGTAAGCGGCAGG
GTCGGAACAGGAGAGCGCACGAGGGAGCTTCCAGGGGGAAACGCCTGGTATCTTTATAGTCCTGTCGGGT
TTCGCCACCTCTGACTTGAGCGTCGATTTTTGTGATGCTCGTCAGGGGGGCGGAGCCTATGGAAAAACGC
CAGCAACGCGGCCTTTTTACGGTTCCTGGCCTTTTGCTGGCCTTTTGCTCACATGTTCTTTCCTGCGTTA
TCCCCTGATTCTGTGGATAACCGTATTACCGCCATGCATTAGTTATTAATAGTAATCAATTACGGGGTCA
TTAGTTCATAGCCCATATATGGAGTTCCG
