>Addgene plasmid #57144 | mPA-GFP-MannII-N-10 | depositor partial sequence | sequence record 88288 | insert sequence
ACGTCAGATCCGCTAGCGCCACCATGAAGTTAAGTCGCCAGTTCACCGTGTTTGGCAGCGCGATCTTCTG
CGTCGTAATCTTCTCACTCTACCTGATGCTGGACAGGGGTCACTTGGACTACCCTCGGGGCCCGCGCCAG
GAGGGCTCCTTTCCGCAGGGCCAGCTTTCAATATTGCAAGAAAAGATTGACCATTTGGAGCGTTTGCTCG
CTGAGAACAACGAGATCATCTCAAATATCAGAGACTCAGTCATCAACCTGAGCGAGTCTGTGGAGGACGG
CCCGCGGGGGTCACCAGGCAACGCCAGCCAAGGCTCCATCCACCTCCACTCGCCACAGTTGGCCCTGCAG
GCTGACCCCAGCTCCGGATCGGATCCACCGGTCGCCACCATGGTGAGCAAGGGCGAGGAGCTGTTCACCG
GGGTGGTGCCCATCCTGGTCGAGCTGGACGGCGACGTAAACGGCCACAAGTTCAGCGTGTCCGGCGAGGG
CGAGGGCGATGCCACCTACGGCAAGCTGACCCTGAAGTTCATCTGCACCACCGGCAAGCTGCCCGTGCCC
TGGCCCACCCTCGTGACCACCTTCAGCTACGGCGTGCAGTGCTTCAGCCGCTACCCCGACCACATGAAGC
AGCACGACTTCTTCAAGTCCGCCATGCCCGAAGGCTACGTCCAGGAGCGCACCATCTTCTTCAAGGACGA
CGGCAACTACAAGACCCGCGCCGAGGTGAAGTTCGAGGGCGACACCCTGGTGAACCGCATCGAGCTGAAG
GGCATCGACTTCAAGGAGGACGGCAACATCCTGGGGCACAAGCTGGAGTACAACTACAACAGCCACAACG
TCTATATCATGGCCGACAAGCAGAAGAACGGCATCAAGGCCAACTTCAAGATCCGCCACAACATCGAGGA
CGGCAGCGTGCAGCTCGCCGACCACTACCAGCAGAACACCCCCATCGGCGACGGCCCCGTGCTGCTGCCC
GACAACCACTACCTGAGCCACCAGTCCAAGCTGAGCAAAGACCCCAACGAGAAGCGCGATCACATGGTCC
TGCTGGAGTTCGTGACCGCCGCCGGGATCACTCTCGGCATGGACGAGCTGTACAAGTAAAGCGGCCGCGA
CTCTAGATCATAATCAGCCATACCACAT
